>Addgene plasmid #59826 | pcDNA5 FRT TO myc Separase Non-Cleavable | depositor full sequence | sequence record 99124 | Full Sequence
GACGGATCGGGAGATCTCCCGATCCCCTATGGTGCACTCTCAGTACAATCTGCTCTGATGCCGCATAGTT
AAGCCAGTATCTGCTCCCTGCTTGTGTGTTGGAGGTCGCTGAGTAGTGCGCGAGCAAAATTTAAGCTACA
ACAAGGCAAGGCTTGACCGACAATTGCATGAAGAATCTGCTTAGGGTTAGGCGTTTTGCGCTGCTTCGCG
ATGTACGGGCCAGATATACGCGTTGACATTGATTATTGACTAGTTATTAATAGTAATCAATTACGGGGTC
ATTAGTTCATAGCCCATATATGGAGTTCCGCGTTACATAACTTACGGTAAATGGCCCGCCTGGCTGACCG
CCCAACGACCCCCGCCCATTGACGTCAATAATGACGTATGTTCCCATAGTAACGCCAATAGGGACTTTCC
ATTGACGTCAATGGGTGGAGTATTTACGGTAAACTGCCCACTTGGCAGTACATCAAGTGTATCATATGCC
AAGTACGCCCCCTATTGACGTCAATGACGGTAAATGGCCCGCCTGGCATTATGCCCAGTACATGACCTTA
TGGGACTTTCCTACTTGGCAGTACATCTACGTATTAGTCATCGCTATTACCATGGTGATGCGGTTTTGGC
AGTACATCAATGGGCGTGGATAGCGGTTTGACTCACGGGGATTTCCAAGTCTCCACCCCATTGACGTCAA
TGGGAGTTTGTTTTGGCACCAAAATCAACGGGACTTTCCAAAATGTCGTAACAACTCCGCCCCATTGACG
CAAATGGGCGGTAGGCGTGTACGGTGGGAGGTCTATATAAGCAGAGCTCTCCCTATCAGTGATAGAGATC
TCCCTATCAGTGATAGAGATCGTCGACGAGCTCGTTTAGTGAACCGTCAGATCGCCTGGAGACGCCATCC
ACGCTGTTTTGACCTCCATAGAAGACACCGGGACCGATCCAGCCTCCGGACTCTAGCGTTTAAACTTAAG
CTTGGTACCCCGGGGAATTCGGCAGATCCCGAGGTCCGACAGCGCCCGGCCCAGATCCCCACGCCTGCCA
GGAGCAAGCCGAGAGCCAGCCGGCCGGCGCACTCCGACTCCGAGCAGTCTCTGTCCTTCGACCCGAGCCC
CGCGCCCTTTCCGGGACCCCTGCCCCGCGGATGGAGCAGAAGCTCATCTCAGAAGAAGACCTCGAGAGGA
GCTTCAAAAGAGTCAACTTTGGGACTCTGCTAAGCAGCCAGAAGGAGGCTGAAGAGTTGCTGCCCGACTT
GAAGGAGTTCCTGTCCAACCCTCCAGCTGGTTTTCCCAGCAGCCGATCTGATGCTGAGAGGAGACAAGCT
TGTGATGCCATCCTGAGGGCTTGCAACCAGCAGCTGACTGCTAAGCTAGCTTGCCCTAGGCATCTGGGGA
GCCTGCTGGAGCTGGCAGAGCTGGCCTGTGATGGCTACTTAGTGTCTACCCCACAGCGTCCTCCCCTCTA
CCTGGAACGAATTCTCTTTGTCTTACTGCGGAATGCTGCTGCACAAGGAAGCCCAGAGGCCACACTCCGC
CTTGCTCAGCCCCTCCATGCCTGCTTGGTGCAGTGCTCTCGCGAGGCTGCTCCCCAGGACTATGAGGCCG
TGGCTCGGGGCAGCTTTTCTCTGCTTTGGAAGGGGGCAGAAGCCCTGTTGGAACGGCGAGCTGCATTTGC
AGCTCGGCTGAAGGCCTTGAGCTTCCTAGTACTCTTGGAGGATGAAAGTACCCCTTGTGAGGTTCCTCAC
TTTGCTTCTCCAACAGCCTGTCGAGCGGTAGCTGCCCATCAGCTATTTGATGCCAGTGGCCATGGTCTAA
ATGAAGCAGATGCTGATTTCCTAGATGACCTGCTCTCCAGGCACGTGATCAGAGCCTTGGTGGGTGAGAG
AGGGAGCTCTTCTGGGCTTCTTTCTCCCCAGAGGGCCCTCTGCCTCTTGGAGCTCACCTTGGAACACTGC
CGTCGCTTTTGCTGGAGCCGCCACCATGACAAAGCCATCAGCGCAGTGGAGAAGGCTCACAGTTACCTAA
GGAACACCAATCTAGCCCCTAGCCTTCAGCTATGTCAGCTGGGGGTTAAGCTGCTGCAGGTTGGGGAGGA
AGGACCTCAGGCAGTGGCCAAGCTTCTGATCAAGGCATCAGCTGTCCTGAGCAAGAGTATGGAGGCACCA
TCACCCCCACTTCGGGCATTGTATGAGAGCTGCCAGTTCTTCCTTTCAGGCCTGGAACGAGGCACCAAGA
GGCGCTATAGACTTGATGCCATTCTGAGCCTCTTTGCTTTTCTTGGAGGGTACTGCTCTCTTCTGCAGCA
GCTGCGGGATGATGGTGTGTATGGGGGCTCCTCCAAGCAACAGCAGTCTTTTCTTCAGATGTACTTTCAG
GGACTTCACCTCTACACTGTGGTGGTTTATGACTTTGCCCAAGGCTGTCAGATAGTTGATTTGGCTGACC
TGACCCAACTAGTGGACAGTTGTAAATCTACCGTTGTCTGGATGCTGGAGGCCTTAGAGGGCCTGTCGGG
CCAAGAGCTGACGGACCACATGGGGATGACCGCTTCTTACACCAGTAATTTGGCCTACAGCTTCTATAGT
CACAAGCTCTATGCCGAGGCCTGTGCCATCTCTGAGCCGCTCTGTCAGCACCTGGGTTTGGTGAAGCCAG
GCACTTATCCCGAGGTGCCTCCTGAGAAGTTGCACAGGTGCTTCCGGCTACAAGTAGAGAGTTTGAAGAA
ACTGGGTAAACAGGCCCAGGGCTGCAAGATGGTGATTTTGTGGCTGGCAGCCCTGCAACCCTGTAGCCCT
GAACACATGGCTGAGCCAGTCACTTTCTGGGTTCGGGTCAAGATGGATGCGGCCAGGGCTGGAGACAAGG
AGCTACAGCTAAAGACTCTGCGAGACAGCCTCAGTGGCTGGGACCCGGAGACCCTGGCCCTCCTGCTGAG
GGAGGAGCTGCAGGCCTACAAGGCGGTGCGGGCCGACACTGGACAGGAACGCTTCAACATCATCTGTGAC
CTCCTGGAGCTGAGCCCCGAGGAGACACCAGCCGGGGCCTGGGCACGAGCCACCCACCTGGTAGAACTGG
CTCAGGTGCTCTGCTACCACGACTTTACGCAGCAGACCAACTGCTCTGCTCTGGATGCTATCCGGGAAGC
CCTGCAGCTTCTGGACTCTGTGAGGCCTGAGGCCCAGGCCAGAGATCAGCTTCTGGACGATAAAGCACAG
GCCTTGCTGTGGCTTTACATCTGTACTCTGGAAGCCAAAATACAGGAAGGTATCGAGCGGGATCGGAGAG
CCCAGGCCCCTGGTAACTTGGAGGAATTTGAAGTCAATGACCTGAACTATGAAGATAAACTCCAGGAAGA
TCGTTTCCTATACAGTAACATTGCCTTCAACCTGGCTGCAGATGCTGCTCAGTCCAAATGCCTGGACCAA
GCCCTGGCCCTGTGGAAGGAGCTGCTTACAAAGGGGCAGGCCCCAGCTGTACGGTGTCTCCAGCAGACAG
CAGCCTCACTGCAGATCCTAGCAGCCCTCTACCAGCTGGTGGCAAAGCCCATGCAGGCTCTGGAGGTCCT
CCTGCTGCTACGGATTGTCTCTGAGAGACTGAAGGACCACTCGAAGGCAGCTGGCTCCTCCTGCCACATC
ACCCAGCTCCTCCTGACCCTCGGCTGTCCCAGCTATGCCCAGTTACACCTGGAAGAGGCAGCATCGAGCC
TGAAGCATCTCGATCAGACTACTGACACATACCTGCTCCTTTCCCTGACCTGTGATCTGCTTCGAAGTCA
ACTCTACTGGACTCACCAGAAGGTGACCAAGGGTGTCTCTCTGCTGCTGTCTGTGCTTCGGGATCCTGCC
CTCCAGAAGTCCTCCAAGGCTTGGTACTTGCTGCGTGTCCAGGTCCTGCAGCTGGTGGCAGCTTACCTTA
GCCTCCCGTCAAACAACCTCTCACACTCCCTGTGGGAGCAGCTCTGTGCCCAAGGCTGGCAGACACCTGA
GATAGCTCTCATAGACTCCCATAAGCTCCTCCGAAGCATCATCCTCCTGCTGATGGGCAGTGACATTCTC
TCAACTCAGAAAGCAGCTGTGGAGACATCGTTTTTGGACTATGGTGAAAATCTGGTACAAAAATGGCAGG
TTCTTTCAGAGGTGCTGAGCTGCTCAGAGAAGCTGGTCTGCCACCTGGGCCGCCTGGGTAGTGTGAGTGA
AGCCAAGGCCTTTTGCTTGGAGGCCCTAAAACTTACAACAAAGCTGCAGATACCACGCCAGTGTGCCCTG
TTCCTGGTGCTGAAGGGCGAGCTGGAGCTGGCCCGCAATGACATTGATCTCTGTCAGTCGGACCTGCAGC
AGGTTCTGTTCTTGCTTGAGTCTTGCACAGAGTTTGGTGGGGTGACTCAGCACCTGGACTCTGTGAAGAA
GGTCCACCTGCAGAAGGGGAAGCAGCAGGCCCAGGTCCCCTGTCCTCCACAGCTCCCAGAGGAGGAGCTC
TTCCTAAGAGGCCCTGCTCTAGAGCTGGTGGCCACTGTGGCCAAGGAGCCTGGCCCCATAGCACCTTCTA
CAAACTCCTCCCCAGTCTTGAAAACCAAGCCCCAGCCCATACCCAACTTCCTGTCCCATTCACCCACCTG
TGACTGCTCGCTCTGCGCCAGCCCTGTCCTCACAGCAGTCTGTCTGCGCTGGGTATTGGTCACGGCAGGG
GTGAGGCTGGCCATGGGCCACCAAGCCCAGGGTCTGGATCTGCTGCAGGTCGTGCTGAAGGGCTGTCCTG
AAGCCGCTGAGCGCCTCACCCAAGCTCTCCAAGCTTCCCTGAATCATAAAACACCCCCCTCCTTGGTTCC
AAGCCTCTTGGATGAGATCTTGGCTCAAGCATACACACTGTTGGCACTGGAGGGCCTGAACCAGCCATCA
AACGAGAGCCTGCAGAAGGTTCTACAGTCAGGGCTGAAGTTTGTAGCAGCACGGATACCCCACCTAGAGC
CCTGGCGAGCCAGCCTGCTCTTGATTTGGGCCCTCACAAAACTAGGTGGCCTCAGCTGCTGTACTACCCA
ACTTTTTGCAAGCTCCTGGGGCTGGCAGCCACCATTAATAAAAAGTGTCCCTGGCTCAGAGCCCTCTAAG
ACTCAGGGCCAAAAACGTTCTGGACGAGGGCGCCAAAAGTTAGCCTCTGCTCCCCTGCGCCTCAATAATA
CCTCTCAGAAAGGTCTGGAAGGTAGAGGACTGCCCTGCACACCTAAACCCCCAGACCGGATCAGGCAAGC
TGGCCCTCATGTCCCCTTCACGGTGTTTGAGGAAGTCTGCCCTACAGAGAGCAAGCCTGAAGTACCCCAG
GCCCCCAGGGTACAACAGAGAGTCCAGACGCGCCTCAAGGTGAACTTCAGTGATGACAGTGACTTGGAAG
ACCCTGTCTCAGCTGAGGCCTGGCTGGCAGAGGAGCCTAAGAGACGGGGCACTGCTTCCCGGGGCCGGGG
GCGAGCAAGGAAGGGCCTGAGCCTAAAGACGGATGCCGTGGTTGCCCCAGGTAGTGCCCCTGGGAACCCT
GGCCTGAATGGCAGGAGCCGGAGGGCCAAGAAGGTGGCATCAAGACATTGTGAGGAGCGGCGTCCCCAGA
GGGCCAGTGACCAGGCCAGGCCTGGCCCTAGGATCATGGAGACCATCCCTGAGGAAGAACTGACTGACAA
CTGGAGAAAAATGAGCTTTAGGATCCTCGAGGGCTCTGACGGGGAAGACTCAGCCTCAGGTGGGAAGACT
CCAGCTCCGGGCCCTGAGGCAGCTTCTGGAGAATGGAGGCTGCTGGAGCTGGATTCCAGCAAGAAGAAGC
TGCCCAGCCCATGCCCAGACAAGGAGAGTGACAAGGACCTTGGTCCTCGGCTCCAGCTCCCCTCAGCCCC
CGTAGCCACTGGTCTTTCTACCCTGGACTCCATCTGTGACTCCCTGAGTGTTGCTTTCCGGGGCATTAGT
CACTGTCCTCCTAGTGGGCTCTATGCCCACCTCTGCCGCTTCCTGGCCTTGTGCCTGGGCCACCGGGATC
CTTATGCCACTGCTTTCCTTGTCACCGAGTCTGTCTCCATCACCTGTCGCCACCAGCTGCTCACCCACCT
CCACAGACAGCTCAGCAAGGCCCAGAAGCACCGAGGATCACTTGAAATAGCAGACCAGCTGCAGGGGCTG
AGCCTTCAGGAGATGCCTGGAGATGTCCCCCTGGCCCGCATCCAGCGCCTCTTTTCCTTCAGGGCTTTGG
AATCTGGCCACTTCCCCCAGCCTGAAAAGGAGAGTTTCCAGGAGCGCCTGGCTCTGATCCCCAGTGGGGT
GACTGTGTGTGTGTTGGCCCTGGCCACCCTCCAGCCCGGAACCGTGGGCAACACCCTCCTGCTGACCCGG
CTGGAAAAGGACAGTCCCCCAGTCAGTGTGCAGATTCCCACTGGCCAGAACAAGCTTCATCTGCGTTCAG
TCCTGAATGAGTTTGATGCCATCCAGAAGGCACAGAAAGAGAACAGCAGCTGTACTGACAAGCGAGAATG
GTGGACAGGGCGGCTGGCACTGGACCACAGGATGGAGGTTCTCATCGCTTCCCTAGAGAAGTCTGTGCTG
GGCTGCTGGAAGGGGCTGCTGCTGCCGTCCAGTGAGGAGCCCGGCCCTGCCCAGGAGGCCTCCCGCCTAC
AGGAGCTGCTACAGGACTGTGGCTGGAAATATCCTGACCGCACTCTGCTGAAAATCATGCTCAGTGGTGC
CGGTGCCCTCACCCCTCAGGACATTCAGGCCCTGGCCTACGGGCTGTGCCCAACCCAGCCAGAGCGAGCC
CAGGAGCTCCTGAATGAGGCAGTAGGACGTCTACAGGGCCTGACAGTACCAAGCAATAGCCACCTTGTCT
TGGTCCTAGACAAGGACTTGCAGAAGCTGCCGTGGGAAAGCATGCCCAGCCTCCAAGCACTGCCTGTCAC
CCGGCTGCCCTCCTTCCGCTTCCTACTCAGCTACTCCATCATCAAAGAGTATGGGGCCTCGCCAGTGCTG
AGTCAAGGGGTGGATCCACGAAGTACCTTCTATGTCCTGAACCCTCACAATAACCTGTCAAGCACAGAGG
AGCAATTTCGAGCCAATTTCAGCAGTGAAGCTGGCTGGAGAGGAGTGGTTGGGGAGGTGCCAAGACCTGA
ACAGGTGCAGGAAGCCCTGACAAAGCATGATTTGTATATCTATGCAGGGCATGGGGCTGGTGCCCGCTTC
CTTGATGGGCAGGCTGTCCTGCGGCTGAGCTGTCGGGCAGTGGCCCTGCTGTTTGGCTGTAGCAGTGCGG
CCCTGGCTGTGCATGGAAACCTGGAGGGGGCTGGCATCGTGCTCAAGTACATCATGGCTGGTTGCCCCTT
GTTTCTGGGTAATCTCTGGGATGTGACTGACCGCGACATTGACCGCTACACGGAAGCTCTGCTGCAAGGC
TGGCTTGGAGCAGGCCCAGGGGCCCCCCTTCTCTACTATGTAAACCAGGCCCGCCAAGCTCCCCGACTCA
AGTATCTTATTGGGGCTGCACCTATAGCCTATGGCTTGCCTGTCTCTCTGCGGTGAGCGGCCGCGGGCCC
GTTTAAACCCGCTGATCAGCCTCGACTGTGCCTTCTAGTTGCCAGCCATCTGTTGTTTGCCCCTCCCCCG
TGCCTTCCTTGACCCTGGAAGGTGCCACTCCCACTGTCCTTTCCTAATAAAATGAGGAAATTGCATCGCA
TTGTCTGAGTAGGTGTCATTCTATTCTGGGGGGTGGGGTGGGGCAGGACAGCAAGGGGGAGGATTGGGAA
GACAATAGCAGGCATGCTGGGGATGCGGTGGGCTCTATGGCTTCTGAGGCGGAAAGAACCAGCTGGGGCT
CTAGGGGGTATCCCC
[124 nt withheld, positions 7856-7979]
C
[91 nt withheld, positions 7981-8071]
AGGGTGATGGTTCACGTACCTAGAAGTTCCTATTCCGAAGTTCCTATTCTCTAGAAAGTATAGGAACTTC
CTTGGCCAAAAAGCCTGAACTCACCGCGACGTCTGTCGAGAAGTTTCTGATCGAAAAGTTCGACAGCGTC
TCCGACCTGATGCAGCTCTCGGAGGGCGAAGAATCTCGTGCTTTCAGCTTCGATGTAGGAGGGCGTGGAT
ATGTCCTGCGGGTAAATAGCTGCGCCGATGGTTTCTACAAAGATCGTTATGTTTATCGGCACTTTGCATC
GGCCGCGCTCCCGATTCCGGAAGTGCTTGACATTGGGGAATTCAGCGAGAGCCTGACCTATTGCATCTCC
CGCCGTGCACAGGGTGTCACGTTGCAAGACCTGCCTGAAACCGAACTGCCCGCTGTTCTGCAGCCGGTCG
CGGAGGCCATGGATGCGATCGCTGCGGCCGATCTTAGCCAGACGAGCGGGTTCGGCCCATTCGGACCGCA
AGGAATCGGTCAATACACTACATGGCGTGATTTCATATGCGCGATTGCTGATCCCCATGTGTATCACTGG
CAAACTGTGATGGACGACACCGTCAGTGCGTCCGTCGCGCAGGCTCTCGATGAGCTGATGCTTTGGGCCG
AGGACTGCCCCGAAGTCCGGCACCTCGTGCACGCGGATTTCGGCTCCAACAATGTCCTGACGGACAATGG
CCGCATAACAGCGGTCATTGACTGGAGCGAGGCGATGTTCGGGGATTCCCAATACGAGGTCGCCAACATC
TTCTTCTGGAGGCCGTGGTTGGCTTGTATGGAGCAGCAGACGCGCTACTTCGAGCGGAGGCATCCGGAGC
TTGCAGGATCGCCGCGGCTCCGGGCGTATATGCTCCGCATTGGTCTTGACCAACTCTATCAGAGCTTGGT
TGACGGCAATTTCGATGATGCAGCTTGGGCGCAGGGTCGATGCGACGCAATCGTCCGATCCGGAGCCGGG
ACTGTCGGGCGTACACAAATCGCCCGCAGAAGCGCGGCCGTCTGGACCGATGGCTGTGTAGAAGTACTCG
CCGATAGTGGAAACCGACGCCCCAGCACTCGTCCGAGGGCAAAGGAATAGCACGTACTACGAGATTTCGA
TTCCACCGCCGCCTTCTATGAAAGGTTGGGCTTCGGAATCGTTTTCCGGGACGCCGGCTGGATGATCCTC
CAGCGCGGGGATCTCATGCTGGAGTTCTTCGCCCACCCCAACTTGTTTATTGCAGCTTATAATGGTTACA
AATAAAGCAATAGCATCACAAATTTCACAAATAAAGCATTTTTTTCACTGCATTCTAGTTGTGGTTTGTC
CAAACTCATCAATGTATCTTATCATGTCTGTATACCGTCGACCTCTAGCTAGAGCTTGGCGTAATCATGG
TCATAGCTGTTTCCTGTGTGAAATTGTTATCCGCTCACAATTCCACACAACATACGAGCCGGAAGCATAA
AGTGTAAAGCCTGGGGTGCCTAATGAGTGAGCTAACTCACATTAATTGCGTTGCGCTCACTGCCCGCTTT
CCAGTCGGGAAACCTGTCGTGCCAGCTGCATTAATGAATCGGCCAACGCGCGGGGAGAGGCGGTTTGCGT
ATTGGGCGCTCTTCCGCTTCCTCGCTCACTGACTCGCTGCGCTCGGTCGTTCGGCTGCGGCGAGCGGTAT
CAGCTCACTCAAAGGCGGTAATACGGTTATCCACAGAATCAGGGGATAACGCAGGAAAGAACATGTGAGC
AAAAGGCCAGCAAAAGGCCAGGAACCGTAAAAAGGCCGCGTTGCTGGCGTTTTTCCATAGGCTCCGCCCC
CCTGACGAGCATCACAAAAATCGACGCTCAAGTCAGAGGTGGCGAAACCCGACAGGACTATAAAGATACC
AGGCGTTTCCCCCTGGAAGCTCCCTCGTGCGCTCTCCTGTTCCGACCCTGCCGCTTACCGGATACCTGTC
CGCCTTTCTCCCTTCGGGAAGCGTGGCGCTTTCTCATAGCTCACGCTGTAGGTATCTCAGTTCGGTGTAG
GTCGTTCGCTCCAAGCTGGGCTGTGTGCACGAACCCCCCGTTCAGCCCGACCGCTGCGCCTTATCCGGTA
ACTATCGTCTTGAGTCCAACCCGGTAAGACACGACTTATCGCCACTGGCAGCAGCCACTGGTAACAGGAT
TAGCAGAGCGAGGTATGTAGGCGGTGCTACAGAGTTCTTGAAGTGGTGGCCTAACTACGGCTACACTAGA
AGAACAGTATTTGGTATCTGCGCTCTGCTGAAGCCAGTTACCTTCGGAAAAAGAGTTGGTAGCTCTTGAT
CCGGCAAACAAACCACCGCTGGTAGCGGTGGTTTTTTTGTTTGCAAGCAGCAGATTACGCGCAGAAAAAA
AGGATCTCAAGAAGATCCTTTGATCTTTTCTACGGGGTCTGACGCTCAGTGGAACGAAAACTCACGTTAA
GGGATTTTGGTCATGAGATTATCAAAAAGGATCTTCACCTAGATCCTTTTAAATTAAAAATGAAGTTTTA
AATCAATCTAAAGTATATATGAGTAAACTTGGTCTGACAGTTACCAATGCTTAATCAGTGAGGCACCTAT
CTCAGCGATCTGTCTATTTCGTTCATCCATAGTTGCCTGACTCCCCGTCGTGTAGATAACTACGATACGG
GAGGGCTTACCATCTGGCCCCAGTGCTGCAATGATACCGCGAGACCCACGCTCACCGGCTCCAGATTTAT
CAGCAATAAACCAGCCAGCCGGAAGGGCCGAGCGCAGAAGTGGTCCTGCAACTTTATCCGCCTCCATCCA
GTCTATTAATTGTTGCCGGGAAGCTAGAGTAAGTAGTTCGCCAGTTAATAGTTTGCGCAACGTTGTTGCC
ATTGCTACAGGCATCGTGGTGTCACGCTCGTCGTTTGGTATGGCTTCATTCAGCTCCGGTTCCCAACGAT
CAAGGCGAGTTACATGATCCCCCATGTTGTGCAAAAAAGCGGTTAGCTCCTTCGGTCCTCCGATCGTTGT
CAGAAGTAAGTTGGCCGCAGTGTTATCACTCATGGTTATGGCAGCACTGCATAATTCTCTTACTGTCATG
CCATCCGTAAGATGCTTTTCTGTGACTGGTGAGTACTCAACCAAGTCATTCTGAGAATAGTGTATGCGGC
GACCGAGTTGCTCTTGCCCGGCGTCAATACGGGATAATACCGCGCCACATAGCAGAACTTTAAAAGTGCT
CATCATTGGAAAACGTTCTTCGGGGCGAAAACTCTCAAGGATCTTACCGCTGTTGAGATCCAGTTCGATG
TAACCCACTCGTGCACCCAACTGATCTTCAGCATCTTTTACTTTCACCAGCGTTTCTGGGTGAGCAAAAA
CAGGAAGGCAAAATGCCGCAAAAAAGGGAATAAGGGCGACACGGAAATGTTGAATACTCATACTCTTCCT
TTTTCAATATTATTGAAGCATTTATCAGGGTTATTGTCTCATGAGCGGATACATATTTGAATGTATTTAG
AAAAATAAACAAATAGGGGTTCCGCGCACATTTCCCCGAAAAGTGCCACCTGACGTC
Features (pLannotate 1.2.2; 21 found; start..end, strand, type, name):
     28..80      -  misc_feature   bom (fragment): basis of mobility region from pBR322
    235..614     +  enhancer       CMV enhancer: human cytomegalovirus immediate early enhancer
    615..818     +  promoter       CMV promoter: human cytomegalovirus (CMV) immediate early promoter
    820..839     +  promoter       PLtetO-1 promoter (fragment): modified phage lambda PL promoter with tet operator sites (Lutz and Bujard, 1997)
    841..860     +  promoter       PLtetO-1 promoter (fragment): modified phage lambda PL promoter with tet operator sites (Lutz and Bujard, 1997)
    868..901     +  promoter       TRE3GV promoter (fragment): 3rd-generation Tet-responsive promoter that can be activated by binding of Tet-On® 3G, optimized for retroviral and lentiviral vectors
   1187..7543    +  CDS            ESPL1: ESPL1_HUMAN - Also known as ESP1, KIAA0165. Experimental evidence at protein level: Swiss-Prot protein existence level 1. Caspase-like protease, which plays a central role in the chromosome segregation by cleaving the SCC1/RAD21 subunit of the cohesin complex at the onset of anaphase. During most of the cell cycle, it is inactivated by different mechanisms. From Homo sapiens (Human).
   7586..7810    +  polyA_signal   bGH poly(A) signal: bovine growth hormone polyadenylation signal
   7814..7835    +  promoter       SV40 promoter (fragment): SV40 enhancer and early promoter
   7856..8089    +  rep_origin     f1 ori (fragment) (sequence partly withheld): f1 bacteriophage origin of replication; arrow indicates direction of (+) strand synthesis
   8094..8141    +  protein_bind   FRT: FLP-mediated recombination occurs in the 8-bp core sequence TCTAGAAA (Turan and Bode, 2011). FLP recombinase from the Saccharomyces cerevisiae 2μ plasmid
   8149..9171    +  CDS            HygR: aminoglycoside phosphotransferase from E. coli; aph(4)-Ia; confers resistance to hygromycin
   9181..9306    +  CDS            ble (fragment): BLE_KLEPN - Experimental evidence at protein level: Swiss-Prot protein existence level 1. Binding protein with a strong affinity to the bleomycin family of antibiotics. Binds to CL990; an antimitotic-antibiotic compound. From Klebsiella pneumoniae.
   9301..9422    +  polyA_signal   SV40 poly(A) signal: SV40 polyadenylation signal
   9493..9515    -  protein_bind   lac operator (fragment): The lac repressor binds to the lac operator to inhibit transcription in E. coli. This inhibition can be relieved by adding lactose or isopropyl-β-D-thiogalactopyranoside (IPTG). lac repressor encoded by lacI
   9519..9549    -  promoter       lac promoter: promoter for the E. coli lac operon
   9564..9585    -  protein_bind   CAP binding site: CAP binding activates transcription in the presence of cAMP. E. coli catabolite activator protein
   9598..9690    -  CDS            lacI (fragment): lac repressor; lacI; The lac repressor binds to the lac operator to inhibit transcription in E. coli. This inhibition can be relieved by adding lactose or isopropyl-β-D-thiogalactopyranoside (IPTG).
   9873..10461   -  rep_origin     ori: high-copy-number ColE1/pMB1/pBR322/pUC origin of replication
  10632..11492   -  CDS            AmpR: β-lactamase; bla; confers resistance to ampicillin, carbenicillin, and related antibiotics
  11493..11597   -  promoter       AmpR promoter: bla
