[The description below was written by a language model from this plasmid's Addgene catalogue record and pLannotate feature annotations shown in this document.]
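Description:
pcDNA5 FRT TO myc Separase Non-Cleavable is an 11.6 kb mammalian expression plasmid built on the pcDNA5/FRT/TO backbone. It is designed for site-specific genomic integration and tetracycline-inducible expression of a mutant human separase. In E. coli it replicates from a high-copy ColE1/pUC-type origin and is selected through the β-lactamase (AmpR) gene. The annotation also picks up small backbone remnants (fragments of f1 ori, bom, lac promoter/operator and lacI) that have no evident role in the construct's function.

The payload is the human ESPL1 coding sequence, which encodes the caspase-like protease that cleaves the SCC1/RAD21 cohesin subunit at anaphase onset, with an N-terminal Myc epitope tag. The tag is listed in the catalogue entry but is not separately annotated in the feature table. The insert carries six charge-swap substitutions (E1483R, R1486E, E1503R, R1506E, E1532R, R1535E), which the record describes as making separase non-cleavable; the associated publication concerns separase autocleavage. Transcription is driven by the hybrid CMV/TetO2 promoter: the CMV enhancer and promoter are followed by two short tet operator matches, which the annotation software labels as PLtetO-1 fragments. Expression is therefore held off in cells producing Tet repressor and switched on by tetracycline or doxycycline. A bGH polyadenylation signal terminates the transcript.

Downstream, an FRT site sits directly in front of a hygromycin resistance gene with an SV40 poly(A) signal. No functional promoter is annotated upstream of this gene. In this vector system, FLP-mediated recombination into a genomic FRT site in a suitable host line places the gene behind a resident promoter, so hygromycin resistance selects correct integrants. The result is isogenic stable lines with inducible myc-tagged separase.
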