Addgene plasmid #59826: pcDNA5 FRT TO myc Separase Non-Cleavable
Purpose: Allows the integration of myc Separase Non-Cleavable in the genome and Tet-inducible expression.
Depositing lab: Stephen Taylor. Depositing organization: University of Manchester. Publication: Protein phosphatase 2A and separase form a complex regulated by separase autocleavage. Holland AJ, Bottger F, Stemmann O, Taylor SS. J Biol Chem. 2007 Aug 24;282(34):24623-32. Epub 2007 Jun 29. 10.1074/jbc.M702545200 PubMed 17604273.
Backbone
  Vector backbone: pcDNA5/FRT/TO
  Backbone manufacturer: Invitrogen
  Vector type: Mammalian Expression
  Selectable markers: Hygromycin
Growth in bacteria
  Bacterial resistance: Ampicillin, 100 μg/mL
  Growth temperature: 37°C
  Growth strain: DH5alpha
  Copy number: High Copy
Gene/Insert
  Gene/Insert name: Separase
  Species: H. sapiens (human)
  Mutation: Non-Cleavable (E1483R, R1486E, E1503R, R1506E, E1532R, R1535E)
  Entrez Gene: ESPL1 (a.k.a. ESP1, SEPA)
  Promoter: hybrid human cytomegalovirus (CMV)/TetO2 promoter
  Tag / fusion protein: Myc (N terminal on insert)
  Cloning method: Unknown
  Sequencing primers: 5′ CMV-F; 3′ BGH-rev
Terms and licenses: Academic/Nonprofit Terms; Industry Terms: Not Available to Industry
How to cite: pcDNA5 FRT TO myc Separase Non-Cleavable was a gift from Stephen Taylor (Addgene plasmid # 59826 ; http://n2t.net/addgene:59826 ; RRID:Addgene_59826)
