>Addgene plasmid #59826 | pcDNA5 FRT TO myc Separase Non-Cleavable | addgene partial sequence | sequence record 96682 | CMV-F 5'-CGCAAATGGGCGGTAGGCGTG-3'
TATCAGTGATAGAGATCTCCCTATCAGTGATAGAGATCGTCGACGAGCTCGTTTAGTGAACCGTCAGATC
GCCTGGAGACGCCATCCACGCTGTTTTGACCTCCATAGAAGACACCGGGACCGATCCAGCCTCCGGACTC
TAGCGTTTAAACTTAAGCTTGGTACCCCGGGGAATTCGGCAGATCCCGAGGTCCGACAGCGCCCGGCCCA
GATCCCCACGCCTGCCAGGAGCAAGCCGAGAGCCAGCCGGCCGGCGCACTCCGACTCCGAGCAGTCTCTG
TCCTTCGACCCGAGCCCCGCGCCCTTTCCGGGACCCCTGCCCCGCGGATGGAGCAGAAGCTCATCTCAGA
AGAAGACCTCGAGAGGAGCTTCAAAAGAGTCAACTTTGGGACTCTGCTAAGCAGCCAGAAGGAGGCTGAA
GAGTTGCTGCCCGACTTGAAGGAGTTCCTGTCCAACCCTCCAGCTGGTTTTCCCAGCAGCCGATCTGATG
CTGAGAGGAGACAAGCTTGTGATGCCATCCTGAGGGCTTGCAACCAGCAGCTGACTGCTAAGCTAGCTTG
CCCTAGGCATCTGGGGAGCCTGCTGGAGCTGGCAGAGCTGGCCTGTGATGGCTACTTAGTGTCTACCCCA
CAGCGTCCTCCCCTCTACCTGGAACGAATTCTCTTTGTCTTACTGCGGAATGCTGCTGCACAAGGAAGCC
CAGAGGCCACACTCCGCCTTGCTCAGCCCCTCCATGCCTGCTTGGTGCAGTGCTCTCGCGAGGCTGCTCC
CCAGGACTATGAGGCCGTGGCTC
