>Addgene plasmid #59826 | pcDNA5 FRT TO myc Separase Non-Cleavable | addgene partial sequence | sequence record 96684 | BGH-rev 5'-TAGAAGGCACAGTCGAGG-3'
GGCAAGCCATAGGCTATAGGTGCAGCCCCAATAAGATACTTGAGTCGGGGAGCTTGGCGGGCCTGGTTTA
CATAGTAGAGAAGGGGGGCCCCTGGGCCTGCTCCAAGCCAGCCTTGCAGCAGAGCTTCCGTGTAGCGGTC
AATGTCGCGGTCAGTCACATCCCAGAGATTACCCAGAAACAAGGGGCAACCAGCCATGATGTACTTGAGC
ACGATGCCAGCCCCCTCCAGGTTTCCATGCACAGCCAGGGCCGCACTGCTACAGCCAAACAGCAGGGCCA
CTGCCCGACAGCTCAGCCGCAGGACAGCCTGCCCATCAAGGAAGCGGGCACCAGCCCCATGCCCTGCATA
GATATACAAATCATGCTTTGTCAGGGCTTCCTGCACCTGTTCAGGTCTTGGCACCTCCCCAACCACTCCT
CTCCAGCCAGCTTCACTGCTGAAATTGGCTCGAAATTGCTCCTCTGTGCTTGACAGGTTATTGTGAGGGT
TCAGGACATAGAAGGTACTTCGTGGATCCACCCCTTGACTCAGCACTGGCGAGGCCCCATACTCTTTGAT
GATGGAGTAGCTGAGTAGGAAGCGGAAGGAGGGCAGCCGGGTGACAGGCAGTGCTTGGAGGCTGGGCATG
CTTTCCCACGGCAGCTTCTGCAAGTCCTTGTCTAGGACCAAGACAAGGTGGCTATTGCTTGGTACTGTCA
