>Addgene plasmid #59826 | pcDNA5 FRT TO myc Separase Non-Cleavable | addgene partial sequence | sequence record 96685 | hESPL1-F2 5'-gcaagctggccctcatgt-3'
GAGAGCAAGCCTGAAGTACCCCAGGCCCCCAGGGTACAACAGAGAGTCCAGACGCGCCTCAAGGTGAACT
TCAGTGATGACAGTGACTTGGAAGACCCTGTCTCAGCTGAGGCCTGGCTGGCAGAGGAGCCTAAGAGACG
GGGCACTGCTTCCCGGGGCCGGGGGCGAGCAAGGAAGGGCCTGAGCCTAAAGACGGATGCCGTGGTTGCC
CCAGGTAGTGCCCCTGGGAACCCTGGCCTGAATGGCAGGAGCCGGAGGGCCAAGAAGGTGGCATCAAGAC
ATTGTGAGGAGCGGCGTCCCCAGAGGGCCAGTGACCAGGCCAGGCCTGGCCCTAGGATCATGGAGACCAT
CCCTGAGGAAGAACTGACTGACAACTGGAGAAAAATGAGCTTTAGGATCCTCGAGGGCTCTGACGGGGAA
GACTCAGCCTCAGGTGGGAAGACTCCAGCTCCGGGCCCTGAGGCAGCTTCTGGAGAATGGAGGCTGCTGG
AGCTGGATTCCAGCAAGAAGAAGCTGCCCAGCCCATGCCCAGACAAGGAGAGTGACAAGGACCTTGGTCC
TCGGCTCCAGCTCCCCTCAGCCCCCGTAGCCACTGGTCTTTCTACCCTGGACTCCATCTGTGACTCCCTG
AGTGTTGCTTTCCGGGGCATTAGTCACTGTCCTCCTAGTGGGCTCTATGCCCACCTCTGCCGCTTCCTGG
CCTTGTGCCTGGGCCACCGGGATCCTTATGCCACTGCTTTCCTTGTCACCGAGTCTGTCTCCATCACCTG
TCGCCACCAGCTGCTCACCCACCTCCACAGACAGCTCAGCAAGG
